Addgene plasmid #11600: pcDNA3 proHB-EGF WT
Depositing lab: Rosalyn Adam. Depositing organization: Boston Children's Hospital. Publication: Heparin-binding EGF-like growth factor is up-regulated in the obstructed kidney in a cell- and region-specific manner and acts to inhibit apoptosis. Nguyen HT, Bride SH, Badawy AB, Adam RM, Lin J, Orsola A, Guthrie PD, Freeman MR, Peters CA. Am J Pathol. 2000 Mar . 156(3):889-98. 10.1016/S0002-9440(10)64958-9 PubMed 10702406.
Backbone
  Vector backbone: pcDNA3.1-myc/His(A)
  Backbone manufacturer: Invitrogen
  Backbone size w/o insert (bp): 5500
  Vector type: Mammalian Expression
  Selectable markers: Neomycin (select with G418)
Growth in bacteria
  Bacterial resistance: Ampicillin, 100 μg/mL
  Growth temperature: 37°C
  Growth strain: DH5alpha
  Copy number: High Copy
Gene/Insert
  Gene/Insert name: HB-EGF (alt name: proHB-EGF)
  Species: H. sapiens (human)
  Insert size (bp): 667
  Mutation: T85A
  Entrez Gene: HBEGF (a.k.a. DTR, DTS, DTSF, HEGFL)
  Tag / fusion protein: myc (C terminal on backbone); His (C terminal on backbone)
  Cloning method: Restriction Enzyme; 5′ cloning site BamHI (not destroyed); 3′ cloning site ApaI (not destroyed)
  Sequencing primers: 5′ T7
Terms and licenses: Academic/Nonprofit Terms; Industry Terms: Not Available to Industry
How to cite: pcDNA3 proHB-EGF WT was a gift from Rosalyn Adam (Addgene plasmid # 11600)
