[The description below was written by a language model from this plasmid's Addgene catalogue record and pLannotate feature annotations shown in this document.]
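Description:
pcDNA3 proHB-EGF WT is catalogued as a mammalian expression plasmid carrying the human heparin-binding EGF-like growth factor precursor (proHB-EGF, gene HBEGF, also known as the diphtheria toxin receptor). According to the catalogue entry, a roughly 670 bp insert was cloned between BamHI and ApaI in the Invitrogen pcDNA3.1-myc/His(A) backbone, which would place myc and His tags at the C terminus and provide neomycin (G418) selection in mammalian cells. Although the name says "WT", the record lists a T85A mutation. This discrepancy is not explained.

The sequenced record (about 6.1 kb) agrees with the catalogue only in part. It confirms the CMV enhancer and promoter followed by a T7 promoter and the HBEGF coding sequence, along with a high-copy ColE1/pUC-type origin and an ampicillin resistance gene for propagation in E. coli. Downstream of the insert, however, the annotation shows an EMCV IRES followed by a hygromycin resistance coding sequence (called as a fragment) and the bGH polyadenylation signal. That layout would give a bicistronic transcript coupling HB-EGF expression to hygromycin selection. No neomycin resistance cassette, myc tag or His tag is annotated, and only short remnants of the SV40 promoter and SV40 poly(A) signal are detected. The sequenced backbone therefore resembles an IRES-hygromycin vector rather than the stated one, so the selection marker and tagging should be verified before use. Short hits to an HIV-1 LTR, yokD and lacI are fragments and probably annotation artefacts.

The construct is suited to transient or stable overexpression of membrane-anchored proHB-EGF in mammalian cells. The associated publication examined HB-EGF up-regulation in the obstructed kidney and its anti-apoptotic activity.
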