Features (pLannotate 1.2.2; 19 found; start..end, strand, type, name):
    119..581     +  misc_feature   IRES: internal ribosome entry site (IRES) of the encephalomyocarditis virus (EMCV)
    619..1639    +  CDS            HygR (fragment): aminoglycoside phosphotransferase from E. coli; aph(4)-Ia; confers resistance to hygromycin
   1657..1935    +  CDS            yokD (fragment): YOKD_BACSU - Experimental evidence at protein level: Swiss-Prot protein existence level 1. May contribute to antibiotic resistance. From Bacillus subtilis (strain 168).
   1955..2179    +  polyA_signal   bGH poly(A) signal: bovine growth hormone polyadenylation signal
   2183..2204    +  promoter       SV40 promoter (fragment): SV40 enhancer and early promoter
   2214..2265    +  polyA_signal   SV40 poly(A) signal (fragment): SV40 polyadenylation signal
   2329..2345    -  protein_bind   lac operator: The lac repressor binds to the lac operator to inhibit transcription in E. coli. This inhibition can be relieved by adding lactose or isopropyl-β-D-thiogalactopyranoside (IPTG). lac repressor encoded by lacI
   2353..2383    -  promoter       lac promoter: promoter for the E. coli lac operon
   2398..2419    -  protein_bind   CAP binding site: CAP binding activates transcription in the presence of cAMP. E. coli catabolite activator protein
   2432..2524    -  CDS            lacI (fragment): lac repressor; lacI; The lac repressor binds to the lac operator to inhibit transcription in E. coli. This inhibition can be relieved by adding lactose or isopropyl-β-D-thiogalactopyranoside (IPTG).
   2707..3295    -  rep_origin     ori: high-copy-number ColE1/pMB1/pBR322/pUC origin of replication
   3466..4326    -  CDS            AmpR: β-lactamase; bla; confers resistance to ampicillin, carbenicillin, and related antibiotics
   4327..4431    -  promoter       AmpR promoter: bla
   4490..4542    -  misc_feature   bom (fragment): basis of mobility region from pBR322
   4697..5076    +  enhancer       CMV enhancer: human cytomegalovirus immediate early enhancer
   5077..5280    +  promoter       CMV promoter: human cytomegalovirus (CMV) immediate early promoter
   5276..5309    +  LTR            5' LTR (truncated) (fragment): truncated 5' long terminal repeat (LTR) from HIV-1
   5325..5343    +  promoter       T7 promoter: promoter for bacteriophage T7 RNA polymerase
   5375..5998    +  CDS            HBEGF: HBEGF_HUMAN - Also known as DTR, DTS, HEGFL. Experimental evidence at protein level: Swiss-Prot protein existence level 1. Growth factor that mediates its effects via EGFR, ERBB2 and ERBB4. Required for normal cardiac valve formation and normal heart function. Promotes smooth muscle cell proliferation. May be involved in macrophage-mediated cellular proliferation. It is mitogenic for fibroblasts, but not endothelial cells. It is able to bind EGF receptor/EGFR with higher affinity than EGF itself and is a far more potent mitogen for smooth muscle cells than EGF. Also acts as a diphtheria toxin
>Addgene plasmid #11600 | pcDNA3 proHB-EGF WT | addgene full sequence | sequence record 174853 | Addgene NGS result
CCCCCCCCCCSTCTCCCTNCCCCCCCCCTAACGTTACTGGCCGAAGCCGCTTGGAATAAGGCCGGTGTGC
GTTTGTCTATATGTTATTTTCCACCATATTGCCGTCTTTTGGCAATGTGAGGGCCCGGAAACCTGGCCCT
GTCTTCTTGACGAGCATTCCTAGGGGTCTTTCCCCTCTCGCCAAAGGAATGCAAGGTCTGTTGAATGTCG
TGAAGGAAGCAGTTCCTCTGGAAGCTTCTTGAAGACAAACAACGTCTGTAGCGACCCTTTGCAGGCAGCG
GAACCCCCCACCTGGCGACAGGTGCCTCTGCGGCCAAAAGCCACGTGTATAAGATACACCTGCAAAGGCG
GCACAACCCCAGTGCCACGTTGTGAGTTGGATAGTTGTGGAAAGAGTCAAATGGCTCTCCTCAAGCGTAT
TCAACAAGGGGCTGAAGGATGCCCAGAAGGTACCCCATTGTATGGGATCTGATCTGGGGCCTCGGTGCAC
ATGCTTTACATGTGTTTAGTCGAGGTTAAAAAAACGTCTAGGCCCCCCGAACCACGGGGACGTGGTTTTC
CTTTGAAAAACACGATGATAAGCTTGCCACAACCCGTACCAAAGATGGATAGATCCGGAAAGCCTGAACT
CACCGCGACGTCTGTCGAGAAGTTTCTGATCGAAAAGTTCGACAGCGTCTCCGACCTGATGCAGCTCTCG
GAGGGCGAAGAATCTCGTGCTTTCAGCTTCGATGTAGGAGGGCGTGGATATGTCCTGCGGGTAAATAGCT
GCGCCGATGGTTTCTACAAAGATCGTTATGTTTATCGGCACTTTGCATCGGCCGCGCTCCCGATTCCGGA
AGTGCTTGACATTGGGGAATTCAGCGAGAGCCTGACCTATTGCATCTCCCGCCGTGCACAGGGTGTCACG
TTGCAAGACCTGCCTGAAACCGAACTGCCCGCTGTTCTGCAGCCGGTCGCGGAGGCCATGGATGCGATCG
CTGCGGCCGATCTTAGCCAGACGAGCGGGTTCGGCCCATTCGGACCGCAAGGAATCGGTCAATACACTAC
ATGGCGTGATTTCATATGCGCGATTGCTGATCCCCATGTGTATCACTGGCAAACTGTGATGGACGACACC
GTCAGTGCGTCCGTCGCGCAGGCTCTCGATGAGCTGATGCTTTGGGCCGAGGACTGCCCCGAAGTCCGGC
ACCTCGTGCACGCGGATTTCGGCTCCAACAATGTCCTGACGGACAATGGCCGCATAACAGCGGTCATTGA
CTGGAGCGAGGCGATGTTCGGGGATTCCCAATACGAGGTCGCCAACATCTTCTTCTGGAGGCCGTGGTTG
GCTTGTATGGAGCAGCAGACGCGCTACTTCGAGCGGAGGCATCCGGAGCTTGCAGGATCGCCGCGGCTCC
GGGCGTATATGCTCCGCATTGGTCTTGACCAACTCTATCAGAGCTTGGTTGACGGCAATTTCGATGATGC
AGCTTGGGCGCAGGGTCGATGCGACGCAATCGTCCGATCCGGAGCCGGGACTGTCGGGCGTACACAAATC
GCCCGCAGAAGCGCGGCCGTCTGGACCGATGGCTGTGTAGAAGTACTCGCCGATAGTGGAAACCGACGCC
CCAGCACTCGTCCGAGGGCAAAGGAATAGAGTAGATGCCGACCGAACAAGAGCTGATTTCGAGAACGCCT
CAGCCAGCAACTCGCGCGAGCCTAGCAAGGCAAATGCGAGAGAACGGCCTTACGCTTGGTGGCACAGTTC
TCGTCCACAGTTCGCTAAGCTCGCTCGGCTGGGTCGCGGGAGGGCCGGTCGCAGTGATTCAGGCCCTTCT
GGATTGTGTTGGTCCCCAGGGCACGATTGTCATGCCCACGCACTCGGGTGATCTGACTGATCCCGCAGAT
TGGAGATCGCCGCCCGTGCCTGCCGATTGGGTGCAGATCTCTAGAGCTCGCTGATCAGCCTCGACTGTGC
CTTCTAGTTGCCAGCCATCTGTTGTTTGCCCCTCCCCCGTGCCTTCCTTGACCCTGGAAGGTGCCACTCC
CACTGTCCTTTCCTAATAAAATGAGGAAATTGCATCGCATTGTCTGAGTAGGTGTCATTCTATTCTGGGG
GGTGGGGTGGGGCAGGACAGCAAGGGGGAGGATTGGGAAGACAATAGCAGGCATGCTGGGGATGCGGTGG
GCTCTATGGCTTCTGAGGCGGAAAGAACCAGCTGGGGCTCGAGTGCATTCTAGTTGTGGTTTGTCCAAAC
TCATCAATGTATCTTATCATGTCTGTATACCGTCGACCTCTAGCTAGAGCTTGGCGTAATCATGGTCATA
GCTGTTTCCTGTGTGAAATTGTTATCCGCTCACAATTCCACACAACATACGAGCCGGAAGCATAAAGTGT
AAAGCCTGGGGTGCCTAATGAGTGAGCTAACTCACATTAATTGCGTTGCGCTCACTGCCCGCTTTCCAGT
CGGGAAACCTGTCGTGCCAGCTGCATTAATGAATCGGCCAACGCGCGGGGAGAGGCGGTTTGCGTATTGG
GCGCTCTTCCGCTTCCTCGCTCACTGACTCGCTGCGCTCGGTCGTTCGGCTGCGGCGAGCGGTATCAGCT
CACTCAAAGGCGGTAATACGGTTATCCACAGAATCAGGGGATAACGCAGGAAAGAACATGTGAGCAAAAG
GCCAGCAAAAGGCCAGGAACCGTAAAAAGGCCGCGTTGCTGGCGTTTTTCCATAGGCTCCGCCCCCCTGA
CGAGCATCACAAAAATCGACGCTCAAGTCAGAGGTGGCGAAACCCGACAGGACTATAAAGATACCAGGCG
TTTCCCCCTGGAAGCTCCCTCGTGCGCTCTCCTGTTCCGACCCTGCCGCTTACCGGATACCTGTCCGCCT
TTCTCCCTTCGGGAAGCGTGGCGCTTTCTCATAGCTCACGCTGTAGGTATCTCAGTTCGGTGTAGGTCGT
TCGCTCCAAGCTGGGCTGTGTGCACGAACCCCCCGTTCAGCCCGACCGCTGCGCCTTATCCGGTAACTAT
CGTCTTGAGTCCAACCCGGTAAGACACGACTTATCGCCACTGGCAGCAGCCACTGGTAACAGGATTAGCA
GAGCGAGGTATGTAGGCGGTGCTACAGAGTTCTTGAAGTGGTGGCCTAACTACGGCTACACTAGAAGAAC
AGTATTTGGTATCTGCGCTCTGCTGAAGCCAGTTACCTTCGGAAAAAGAGTTGGTAGCTCTTGATCCGGC
AAAAAAACCACCGCTGGTAGCGGTGGTTTTTTTGTTTGCAAGCAGCAGATTACGCGCAGAAAAAAAGGAT
CTCAAGAAGATCCTTTGATCTTTTCTACGGGGTCTGACGCTCAGTGGAACGAAAACTCACGTTAAGGGAT
TTTGGTCATGAGATTATCAAAAAGGATCTTCACCTAGATCCTTTTAAATTAAAAATGAAGTTTTAAATCA
ATCTAAAGTATATATGAGTAAACTTGGTCTGACAGTTACCAATGCTTAATCAGTGAGGCACCTATCTCAG
CGATCTGTCTATTTCGTTCATCCATAGTTGCCTGACTCCCCGTCGTGTAGATAACTACGATACGGGAGGG
CTTACCATCTGGCCCCAGTGCTGCAATGATACCGCGAGACCCACGCTCACCGGCTCCAGATTTATCAGCA
ATAAACCAGCCAGCCGGAAGGGCCGAGCGCAGAAGTGGTCCTGCAACTTTATCCGCCTCCATCCAGTCTA
TTAATTGTTGCCGGGAAGCTAGAGTAAGTAGTTCGCCAGTTAATAGTTTGCGCAACGTTGTTGCCATTGC
TACAGGCATCGTGGTGTCACGCTCGTCGTTTGGTATGGCTTCATTCAGCTCCGGTTCCCAACGATCAAGG
CGAGTTACATGATCCCCCATGTTGTGCAAAAAAGCGGTTAGCTCCTTCGGTCCTCCGATCGTTGTCAGAA
GTAAGTTGGCCGCAGTGTTATCACTCATGGTTATGGCAGCACTGCATAATTCTCTTACTGTCATGCCATC
CGTAAGATGCTTTTCTGTGACTGGTGAGTACTCAACCAAGTCATTCTGAGAATAGTGTATGCGGCGACCG
AGTTGCTCTTGCCCGGCGTCAATACGGGATAATACCGCGCCACATAGCAGAACTTTAAAAGTGCTCATCA
TTGGAAAACGTTCTTCGGGGCGAAAACTCTCAAGGATCTTACCGCTGTTGAGATCCAGTTCGATGTAACC
CACTCGTGCACCCAACTGATCTTCAGCATCTTTTACTTTCACCAGCGTTTCTGGGTGAGCAAAAACAGGA
AGGCAAAATGCCGCAAAAAAGGGAATAAGGGCGACACGGAAATGTTGAATACTCATACTCTTCCTTTTTC
AATATTATTGAAGCATTTATCAGGGTTATTGTCTCATGAGCGGATACATATTTGAATGTATTTAGAAAAA
TAAACAAATAGGGGTTCCGCGCACATTTCCCCGAAAAGTGCCACCTGACGTCGACGGATCGGGAGATCTC
CCGATCCCCTATGGTGCACTCTCAGTACAATCTGCTCTGATGCCGCATAGTTAAGCCAGTATCTGCTCCC
TGCTTGTGTGTTGGAGGTCGCTGAGTAGTGCGCGAGCAAAATTTAAGCTACAACAAGGCAAGGCTTGACC
GACAATTGCATGAAGAATCTGCTTAGGGTTAGGCGTTTTGCGCTGCTTCGCGATGTACGGGCCAGATATA
CGCGTTGACATTGATTATTGACTAGTTATTAATAGTAATCAATTACGGGGTCATTAGTTCATAGCCCATA
TATGGAGTTCCGCGTTACATAACTTACGGTAAATGGCCCGCCTGGCTGACCGCCCAACGACCCCCGCCCA
TTGACGTCAATAATGACGTATGTTCCCATAGTAACGCCAATAGGGACTTTCCATTGACGTCAATGGGTGG
AGTATTTACGGTAAACTGCCCACTTGGCAGTACATCAAGTGTATCATATGCCAAGTACGCCCCCTATTGA
CGTCAATGACGGTAAATGGCCCGCCTGGCATTATGCCCAGTACATGACCTTATGGGACTTTCCTACTTGG
CAGTACATCTACGTATTAGTCATCGCTATTACCATGGTGATGCGGTTTTGGCAGTACATCAATGGGCGTG
GATAGCGGTTTGACTCACGGGGATTTCCAAGTCTCCACCCCATTGACGTCAATGGGAGTTTGTTTTGGCA
CCAAAATCAACGGGACTTTCCAAAATGTCGTAACAACTCCGCCCCATTGACGCAAATGGGCGGTAGGCGT
GTACGGTGGGAGGTCTATATAAGCAGAGCTCTCTGGCTAACTAGAGAACCCACTGCTTACTGGCTTATCG
AAATTAATACGACTCACTATAGGGAGACCCAAGCTTGGTACCGAGCTCGGATCCATGAAGCTGCTGCCGT
CGGTGGTGCTGAAGCTCTTTCTGGCTGCAGTTCTCTCGGCACTGGTGACTGGCGAGAGCCTGGAGCGGCT
TCGGAGAGGGCTAGCTGCTGGAACCAGCAACCCGGACCCTCCCACTGTATCCACGGACCAGCTGCTACCC
CTAGGAGGCGGCCGGGACCGGAAAGTCCGTGACTTGCAAGAGGCAGATCTGGACCTTTTGAGAGTCACTT
TATCCTCCAAGCCACAAGCACTGGCCACACCAAACAAGGAGGAGCACGGGAAAAGAAAGAAGAAAGGCAA
GGGGCTAGGGAAGAAGAGGGACCCATGTCTTCGGAAATACAAGGACTTCTGCATCCATGGAGAATGCAAA
TATGTGAAGGAGCTCCGGGCTCCCTCCTGCATCTGCCACCCGGGTTACCATGGAGAGAGGTGTCATGGGC
TGAGCCTCCCAGTGGAAAATCGCTTATATACCTATGACCACACAACCATCCTGGCCGTGGTGGCTGTGGT
GCTGTCATCTGTCTGTCTGCTGGTCATCGTGGGGCTTCTCATGTTTAGGTACCATAGGAGAGGAGGTTAT
GATGTGGAAAATGAAGAGAAAGTGAAGTTGGGCATGACTAATTCCCACGGGCCCTTCGAACAAAAACTCA
TCTCAGAAGAGGATCTGAATATGCATCTAGGGCGGCCGCACTAGAGGAATTCCGCCCCTCTC
